>Addgene plasmid #1671 | L4682 | depositor full sequence | sequence record 281 | Author sequence
ATGACCATGATTACGCCAAGCTTGGGCTGCAGGTCGGCTATAATAAGTTCTTGAATAAAATAATTTTCCC
GACAAAACATGAGTATTTCTTTCGAAAATAAAAGTGCAGGCTAATTAGAGATTATTCTGTAATTAACTGC
ATAATTTGTCACGTGCCATAGTTTTACATTCCACTACGTCATAGTTCTTAAAATACTAATCTCCTGAAAA
TAGAAGTAGGTGAAGAAAGTTTAATTATCAGTTCTAAAATGACAATTGATCTTTGGAATATGTTCTGAAA
CTACCGATCATTGAACAGATGCTATTTGAATGATATAGAATTGTATATTTGCAATTTCTGAAACGCGTTC
TTAAAGGCACACAGATTAATTCAAAAGGGTCTGGCCGCAAAAAGGTTTATGGTGGCCGATTTTGAGTTTT
GTGTGTGATTGCTTTTTCACAATCAGTGTTTTCAGGATTATGTGATGAACTAGATCTTCAAGTTTCGTTA
CATTTCATATGTTTTCGGAACTCACGAAGTACATATTGGGTATTGTGCTCAAAAAATTCAGCAATCAGCT
TCGCTCCGCTGACTTTAGAACCCAAAAAAATAGTATGGCCAAACTGACTGTGTTACGATCATTTCAATTT
TTCAATACATATTTAAGATTTCTAAGAGTAAGAAGGTCAAAAACTGTTCTGGAATACATATATATTTTTC
AGGTTACAATTAGTCAAAAAGTGCACTGAAATATACGTTTTAATTTCACGAATAACCCAATTAGTTCAAT
GTATTTTTGGTCAACCAACGTTAAAGTTTGGCTTCCAACCAATTATCATTTCTGATCAACCACAATGTTT
TTTCTTTATCTGCAAGTTAATTTTTTATTTTTATCCAGATGTTTGGCATATTTTTCAATTCTTCACTAGC
GCCCACTTCTTGCACTTCCGGCGCCCTGAATCTAATGCATCTGTTGCAAGAATTGAAAGACCAATCAACA
CATTGTTTTCTTCACGAGATACTGAAGAAAATGAATAAAAACAGAGAAAAAGAGCCATGTGATTAGTGAC
AACTGTTGCTAACAGATACCATAGCTTGGACTTGGTACGTGATGGCAACGTATGGGTCAACAAAAATGAT
TGCAGAGGGGGTGCAAAACAGTCAAGTCGAGAAAATATGAAAAACAGAAAACAAAGAACAGAAAAATGGG
TTTGAGAGTCAGTATAATTTATAAAAGAAAAATTGTACATAGAAATTAACCATTTTTGTAGAAGAAGTTA
TTTTTCAAGCATCGTTAAAAATTATTCAAAGCACCTTATTTCATATTTAATTTTAAACATGGTTAAATGA
ACAACACGGTGCGCAATCAGGAAAACTTGAAATCTGAAACTGTTGTTGTGATCTTCTTCGCAACTGTTCA
GATAGCACTAGTGTAATGTTAAGAGTGCGCGAATATAATGGAATATAATGGATCACACCTCCTGCCATCA
GGTAAACGTCTCTGTTATCACATATTTCCAACTATTAAATTTTTACCTTTTACAGTTTTACATTTTTTTG
AAAAAAGTAACTTTTTGTCTTCAAAATCCCTGACGAAAATATCAAATATTTTAATCGAGACTGCAGAGGA
ACCGATTGATGATTTGGAAAATCCAGCTTTACCTGTGTAAGAACTGAAAAGTTTCATAACCCTAGGGTAT
TCCCAGTTACATTCCCCACTGGCTAACAATAGCACCCAGTTTTTCATCACCTTTCTTCAAATTTCTCGGC
GATTTGTTAAAAACAAAATTTGTGTCCCTTCTCTGATATCTCTATGTCTCTAAACACAAGTTCATCGGAA
AACGAAGGAGGGTAGGTGTTGGTTGGGCTCCCGAAGTGAAAATAGAAGAGCAAGAATAGAATATTAGAGA
GAGAGTGCAGAGAGGGCGGGATAGCTCCCGGGATTCCGTTTTCTTCTTCTTTATCTTCAACGATGATGTG
TGTGCGTGTTGTATAGATTCTGTTGCTCCCCCACAACTCGCTCCGAAGGCTCAATACAATTCAATTGATA
TTGGAGGAGAGCCTACCGGAGTGGGAGGATAAGAAGAAACATAAGAAGAAGAAGAAGAAGAAGCATGCTT
CTGGTTTTTGATGCTATGAAAACGGCACAAAAAGATGATTGAGGTCCCTTTTCAATACCTTCTCTCATCT
TTCAAATCCCATTGAAACCTAAAACTTCTCACCACGCTTTACCATTGTTCTCCAAAAACTTATAGCAATG
TCTATAACTTTTTTATCTCTGAAAAGCAGTGTTCCATTTTTCTTTTTCCTATTTTATTTCAATTGTTTCT
CACATTTCGTTTGGATTCTTTGCTTGTCAACCAGCTTCTTCTTCCACTTTTACCGTCTAATTTTCAGGGC
AGGGAGCCATCAAACCCACGACCACTAGATCCATCTAGAGGATCCCCGGGATTGGCCAAAGGACCCAAAG
GAGGACCCTTGGAGGGTACCGGTAGAAAAAATGAGTAAAGGAGAAGAACTTTTCACTGGAGTTGTCCCAA
TTCTTGTTGAATTAGATGGTGATGTTAATGGGCACAAATTTTCTGTCAGTGGAGAGGGTGAAGGTGATGC
AACATACGGAAAACTTACCCTTAAATTTATTTGCACTACTGGAAAACTACCTGTTCCATGGGTAAGTTTA
AACATATATATACTAACTAACCCTGATTATTTAAATTTTCAGCCAACACTTGTCACTACTTTCTCATGGG
GCGTTCAATGCTTCTCGAGATACCCAGATCATATGAAACAGCATGACTTTTTCAAGAGTGCCATGCCCGA
AGGTTATGTACAGGAAAGAACTATATTTTTCAAAGATGACGGGAACTACAAGACACGTAAGTTTAAACAG
TTCGGTACTAACTAACCATACATATTTAAATTTTCAGGTGCTGAAGTCAAGTTTGAAGGTGATACCCTTG
TTAATAGAATCGAGTTAAAAGGTATTGATTTTAAAGAAGATGGAAACATTCTTGGACACAAATTGGAATA
CAACTATATTTCACACAACGTATACATCACTGCCGACAAACAAAAGAATGGGATCAAAGCGGTAAGTTTA
AACATGATTTTACTAACTAACTAATCTGATTTAAATTTTCAGAACTTCAAAATTAGACACAACATTGAAG
ATGGAAGCGTTCAACTAGCAGACCATTATCAACAAAATACTCCAATTGGCGATGGCCCTGTCCTTTTACC
AGACAACCATTACCTGTCCACACAATCTGCCCTTTCGAAAGATCCCAACGAAAAGAGAGACCACATGGTC
CTTCTTGAGTTTGTAACAGCTGCTGGGATTACACATGGCATGGATGAACTATACAAATGCCCGGTGGGTG
AAGACCAGAAACAGCACCTCGAACTGAGCCGCGATATTGCCCAGCGTTTCAACGCGCTGTATGGCGAGAT
CGATCCCGTCGTTTTACAACGTCGTGACTGGGAAAACCCTGGCGTTACCCAACTTAATCGCCTTGCAGCA
CATCCCCCTTTCGCCAGCTGGCGTAATAGCGAAGAGGCCCGCACCGATCGCCCTTCCCAACAGTTGCGAA
GGTAAGTTTAAACAGATCCATACTAACTAACTTGTTCTGACATAATTTTCAGCTTGAATGGCGAATGGCG
CTTTGCCTGGTTTCCGGCACCAGAAGCGGTGCCGGAAAGCTGGCTGGAGTGCGATCTTCCTGAGGCCGAT
ACTGTCGTCGTCCCCTCAAACTGGCAGATGCACGGTTACGATGCGCCCATCTACACCAACGTGACCTATC
CCATTACGGTCAATCCGCCGTTTGTTCCCACGGAGAATCCGACGGGTTGTTACTCGCTCACATTTAATGT
TGATGAAAGCTGGCTACAGGAAGGCCAGACGCGAATTATTTTTGATGGCGTTAACTCGGCGTTTCATCTG
TGGTGCAACGGGCGCTGGGTCGGTTACGGCCAGGTAAGTTTAATTAAGTTGATACTAACTAACAAGATCT
GATTAATTTTCAGGACAGTCGTTTGCCGTCTGAATTTGACCTGAGCGCATTTTTACGCGCCGGAGAAAAC
CGCCTCGCGGTGATGGTGCTGCGCTGGAGTGACGGCAGTTATCTGGAAGATCAGGATATGTGGCGGATGA
GCGGCATTTTCCGTGACGTCTCGTTGCTGCATAAACCGACTACACAAATCAGCGATTTCCATGTTGCCAC
TCGCTTTAATGATGATTTCTCCCGCGCTGTACTGGAGGCTGAAGTCCAGGTAAGTTTAAACAGGATCTTA
CTAACTAACATGCTAACACTGAATTTTCAGATGTGCGGCGAGTTGCGTGACTACCTACGGGTAACAGTTT
CTTTATGGCAGGGTGAAACGCAGGTCGCCAGCGGCACCGCGCCTTTCGGCGGTGAAATTATCGATGAGCG
TGGTGGTTATGCCGATCGCGTCACACTACGTCTGAACGTCGAAAACCCGAAACTGTGGAGCGCCGAAATC
CCGAATCTCTATCGTGCGGTGGTTGAACTGCACACCGCCGACGGCACGCTGATTGAAGCAGAAGCCTGCG
ATGTCGGTTTCCGCGAGGTGCGGATTGAAAATGGTCTGCTGCTGCTGAACGGCAAGCCGTTGCTGATTCG
AGGCGTTAACCGTCACGAGCATCATCCTCTGCATGGTCAGGTCATGGATGAGCAGACGATGGTGCAGGAT
GTAAGTTTAAACTATTCGTTACTAACTAACTTTAAACATTTAAATTTTCAGATCCTGCTGATGAAGCAGA
ACAACTTTAACGCCGTGCGCTGTTCGCATTATCCGAACCATCCGCTGTGGTACACGCTGTGCGACCGCTA
CGGCCTGTATGTGGTGGATGAAGCCAATATTGAAACCCACGGCATGGTGCCAATGAATCGTCTGACCGAT
GATCCGCGCTGGCTACCGGCGATGAGCGAACGCGTAACGCGAATGGTGCAGCGCGATCGTAATCACCCGA
GTGTGATCATCTGGTCGCTGGGGAATGGTAAGTTTAAACAGTTGAATACTAACTAACGGAGATCTTTGAA
ATTTTCAGAATCAGGCCACGGCGCTAATCACGACGCGCTGTATCGCTGGATCAAATCTGTCGATCCTTCC
CGCCCGGTGCAGTATGAAGGCGGCGGAGCCGACACCACGGCCACCGATATTATTTGCCCGATGTACGCGC
GCGTGGATGAAGACCAGCCCTTCCCGGCTGTGCCGAAATGGTCCATCAAAAAATGGCTTTCGCTACCTGG
AGAGACGCGCCCGCTGATTCTTTGCGAGGTAAGTTTAAACAGAACTCTACTAACTAACACATTAGATCCT
AATTTTCAGTACGCTCACGCGATGGGCAACAGTCTTGGCGGTTTCGCTAAATACTGGCAGGCGTTTCGTC
AGTATCCCCGTTTACAGGGCGGCTTCGTCTGGGACTGGGTGGATCAGTCGCTGATTAAATATGATGAAAA
CGGCAACCCGTGGTCGGCTTACGGCGGTGATTTTGGCGATACGCCGAACGATCGCCAGTTCTGTATGAAC
GGTCTGGTCTTTGCCGACCGCACGCCGCATCCAGCGTAAGTTTAAACAATAACCTACTAACTAACGTAGA
TAATTTAAATTTTCAGGCTGACGGAAGCAAAACACCAGCAGCAGTTTTTCCAGTTCCGTTTATCCGGGCA
AACCATCGAAGTGACCAGCGAATACCTGTTCCGTCATAGCGATAACGAGCTCCTGCACTGGATGGTGGCG
CTGGATGGTAAGCCGCTGGCAAGCGGTGAAGTGCCTCTGGATGTCGCTCCACAAGGTAAACAGTTGATTG
AACTGCCTGAACTACCGCAGCCGGAGAGCGCCGGGCAACTCTGGCTCACAGTACGCGTAGTGCAACCGAA
CGCGACCGCATGGTCAGAAGCCGGGCACATCAGCGCATGGCAGCAGTGGAGGTAAGTTTAAACAAGATCC
TACTAACTAACTCTACATTGATGAATTTTCAGACTGGCGGAAAACCTCAGTGTGACGCTCCCCGCCGCGT
CCCACGCCATCCCGCATCTGACCACCAGCGAAATGGATTTTTGCATCGAGCTGGGTAATAAGCGTTGGCA
ATTTAACCGCCAGTCAGGCTTTCTTTCACAGATGTGGATTGGCGATAAAAAACAACTGCTGACGCCGCTG
CGCGATCAGTTCACCCGTGCACCGCTGGATAACGACATTGGCGTAAGTGAAGCGACCCGCATTGACCCTA
ACGCCTGGGTCGGTAAGTTTAAACAAAGTTGTACTAACTAACGAAGATCTTGATAATTTTCAGAACGCTG
GAAGGCGGCGGGCCATTACCAGGCCGAAGCAGCGTTGTTGCAGTGCACGGCAGATACACTTGCTGATGCG
GTGCTGATTACGACCGCTCACGCGTGGCAGCATCAGGGGAAAACCTTATTTATCAGCCGGAAAACCTACC
GGATTGATGGTAGTGGTCAAATGGCGATTACCGTTGATGTTGAAGTGGCGAGCGATACACCGCATCCGGC
GCGGATTGGCCTGAACTGCCAGCTGGCGCAGGTAGCAGAGCGGGTAAACTGGCTCGGATTAGGGCCGCAA
GAAAACTATCCCGACCGCCTTACTGCCGCCTGTTTTGACCGCTGGGATCTGCCATTGTCAGACATGTAGT
AAGTTTAAACTTGATAGTACTAACTAACATGTTTCATTTAAATTTTCAGTACCCCGTACGTCTTCCCGAG
CGAAAACGGTCTGCGCTGCGGGACGCGCGAATTGAATTATGGCCCACACCAGTGGCGCGGCGACTTCCAG
TTCAACATCAGCCGCTACAGTCAACAGCAACTGATGGAAACCAGCCATCGCCATCTGCTGCACGCGGAAG
AAGGCACATGGCTGAATATCGACGGTTTCCATATGGGGATTGGTGGCGACGACTCCTGGAGCCCGTCAGT
ATCGGCGGAATTCCAACTGAGCGCCGGTCGCTACCATTACCAACTTGTCTGGTGTCAAAAATAATAGGGG
CCGCTGTCATCAGAGTAAGTTTAAACTGAGTTCTACTAACTAACGAGTAATATTTAAATTTTCAGCATCT
CGCGCCCGTGCCTCTGACTTCTAAGTCCAATTACTCTTCAACATCCCTACATGCTCTTTCTCCCTGTGCT
CCCACCCCCTATTTTTGTTATTATCAAAAAACTTCTCTTAATTTCTTTGTTTTTTAGCTTCTTTTAAGTC
ACCTCTAACAATGAAATTGTGTAGATTCAAAAATAGAATTAATTCGTAATAAAAAGTCGAAAAAAATTGT
GCTCCCTCCCCCCATTAATAATAATTCTATCCCAAAATCTACACAATGTTCTGTGTACACTTCTTATGTT
TTTTACTTCTGATAAATTTTTTTGAAACATCATAGAAAAAACCGCACACAAAATACCTTATCATATGTTA
CGTTTCAGTTTATGACCGCAATTTTTATTTCTTCGCACGTCTGGGCCTCTCATGACGTCAAATCATGCTC
ATCGTGAAAAAGTTTTGGAGTATTTTTGGAATTTTTCAATCAAGTGAAAGTTTATGAAATTAATTTTCCT
GCTTTTGCTTTTTGGGGTTTCCCCTATTGTTTGTCAAGATTTCGAGGACGGCGTTTTTCTTGCTAAAATC
ACAAGTATTGATGAGCACGATGCAAGAAAGATCGGAAGAAGGTTTGGGTTTGAGGCTCAGTGGAAGGTGA
GTAGAAGTTGATAATTTGAAAGTGGAGTAGTGTCTATGGGGTTTTTGCCTTAAATGACAGAATACATTCC
CAATATACCAAACATAACTGTTTCCTACTAGTCGGCCGTACGGGCCCTTTCGTCTCGCGCGTTTCGGTGA
TGACGGTGAAAACCTCTGACACATGCAGCTCCCGGAGACGGTCACAGCTTGTCTGTAAGCGGATGCCGGG
AGCAGACAAGCCCGTCAGGGCGCGTCAGCGGGTGTTGGCGGGTGTCGGGGCTGGCTTAACTATGCGGCAT
CAGAGCAGATTGTACTGAGAGTGCACCATATGCGGTGTGAAATACCGCACAGATGCGTAAGGAGAAAATA
CCGCATCAGGCGGCCTTAAGGGCCTCGTGATACGCCTATTTTTATAGGTTAATGTCATGATAATAATGGT
TTCTTAGACGTCAGGTGGCACTTTTCGGGGAAATGTGCGCGGAACCCCTATTTGTTTATTTTTCTAAATA
CATTCAAATATGTATCCGCTCATGAGACAATAACCCTGATAAATGCTTCAATAATATTGAAAAAGGAAGA
GTATGAGTATTCAACATTTCCGTGTCGCCCTTATTCCCTTTTTTGCGGCATTTTGCCTTCCTGTTTTTGC
TCACCCAGAAACGCTGGTGAAAGTAAAAGATGCTGAAGATCAGTTGGGTGCACGAGTGGGTTACATCGAA
CTGGATCTCAACAGCGGTAAGATCCTTGAGAGTTTTCGCCCCGAAGAACGTTTTCCAATGATGAGCACTT
TTAAAGTTCTGCTATGTGGCGCGGTATTATCCCGTATTGACGCCGGGCAAGAGCAACTCGGTCGCCGCAT
ACACTATTCTCAGAATGACTTGGTTGAGTACTCACCAGTCACAGAAAAGCATCTTACGGATGGCATGACA
GTAAGAGAATTATGCAGTGCTGCCATAACCATGAGTGATAACACTGCGGCCAACTTACTTCTGACAACGA
TCGGAGGACCGAAGGAGCTAACCGCTTTTTTGCACAACATGGGGGATCATGTAACTCGCCTTGATCGTTG
GGAACCGGAGCTGAATGAAGCCATACCAAACGACGAGCGTGACACCACGATGCCTGTAGCAATGGCAACA
ACGTTGCGCAAACTATTAACTGGCGAACTACTTACTCTAGCTTCCCGGCAACAATTAATAGACTGGATGG
AGGCGGATAAAGTTGCAGGACCACTTCTGCGCTCGGCCCTTCCGGCTGGCTGGTTTATTGCTGATAAATC
TGGAGCCGGTGAGCGTGGGTCTCGCGGTATCATTGCAGCACTGGGGCCAGATGGTAAGCCCTCCCGTATC
GTAGTTATCTACACGACGGGGAGTCAGGCAACTATGGATGAACGAAATAGACAGATCGCTGAGATAGGTG
CCTCACTGATTAAGCATTGGTAACTGTCAGACCAAGTTTACTCATATATACTTTAGATTGATTTAAAACT
TCATTTTTAATTTAAAAGGATCTAGGTGAAGATCCTTTTTGATAATCTCATGACCAAAATCCCTTAACGT
GAGTTTTCGTTCCACTGAGCGTCAGACCCCGTAGAAAAGATCAAAGGATCTTCTTGAGATCCTTTTTTTC
TGCGCGTAATCTGCTGCTTGCAAACAAAAAAACCACCGCTACCAGCGGTGGTTTGTTTGCCGGATCAAGA
GCTACCAACTCTTTTTCCGAAGGTAACTGGCTTCAGCAGAGCGCAGATACCAAATACTGTCCTTCTAGTG
TAGCCGTAGTTAGGCCACCACTTCAAGAACTCTGTAGCACCGCCTACATACCTCGCTCTGCTAATCCTGT
TACCAGTGGCTGCTGCCAGTGGCGATAAGTCGTGTCTTACCGGGTTGGACTCAAGACGATAGTTACCGGA
TAAGGCGCAGCGGTCGGGCTGAACGGGGGGTTCGTGCACACAGCCCAGCTTGGAGCGAACGACCTACACC
GAACTGAGATACCTACAGCGTGAGCATTGAGAAAGCGCCACGCTTCCCGAAGGGAGAAAGGCGGACAGGT
ATCCGGTAAGCGGCAGGGTCGGAACAGGAGAGCGCACGAGGGAGCTTCCAGGGGGAAACGCCTGGTATCT
TTATAGTCCTGTCGGGTTTCGCCACCTCTGACTTGAGCGTCGATTTTTGTGATGCTCGTCAGGGGGGCGG
AGCCTATGGAAAAACGCCAGCAACGCGGCCTTTTTACGGTTCCTGGCCTTTTGCTGGCCTTTTGCTCACA
TGTTCTTTCCTGCGTTATCCCCTGATTCTGTGGATAACCGTATTACCGCCTTTGAGTGAGCTGATACCGC
TCGCCGCAGCCGAACGACCGAGCGCAGCGAGTCAGTGAGCGAGGAAGCGGAAGAGCGCCCAATACGCAAA
CCGCCTCTCCCCGCGCGTTGGCCGATTCATTAATGCAGCTGGCACGACAGGTTTCCCGACTGGAAAGCGG
GCAGTGAGCGCAACGCAATTAATGTGAGTTAGCTCACTCATTAGGCACCCCAGGCTTTACACTTTATGCT
TCCGGCTCGTATGTTGTGTGGAATTGTGAGCGGATAACAATTTCACACAGGAAACAGCT
Features (pLannotate 1.2.2; 16 found; start..end, strand, type, name):
   2414..2430    -  misc_feature   MCS (fragment): pUC18/19 multiple cloning site
   2481..3356    +  CDS            vsfGFP-9 (fragment): vsfGFP-9 is a basic (constitutively fluorescent) green fluorescent protein published in 2015, derived from Aequorea victoria. It has low acid sensitivity.
   3351..3431    +  CDS            trpS (fragment): SYW_ECOLI - Experimental evidence at protein level: Swiss-Prot protein existence level 1. Catalyzes the attachment of tryptophan to tRNA(Trp). Amino acylates tRNA(Trp) with both L- and D-tryptophan, although D-tryptophan is a poor substrate (PubMed:10918062). From Escherichia coli (strain K12).
   3436..3568    +  CDS            lacZα (fragment): LacZα fragment of β-galactosidase; lacZ fragment
   3620..3954    +  CDS            lacZ (fragment): β-galactosidase; lacZ
   4001..6991    +  CDS            lacZ: BGAL_ECOLI - Experimental evidence at protein level: Swiss-Prot protein existence level 1. From Escherichia coli (strain K12).
   7544..7696    +  CDS            aex-5 (fragment): AEX5_CAEEL - Also known as kpc-3 From Caenorhabditis elegans.
   7824..7859    +  CDS            rop (fragment): Rop protein, which maintains plasmids at low copy number; rop
   7961..8060    +  misc_feature   bom (fragment): basis of mobility region from pBR322
   8158..8262    +  promoter       AmpR promoter: bla
   8263..9123    +  CDS            AmpR: β-lactamase; bla; confers resistance to ampicillin, carbenicillin, and related antibiotics
   9294..9882    +  rep_origin     ori: high-copy-number ColE1/pMB1/pBR322/pUC origin of replication
  10065..10157   +  CDS            lacI (fragment): lac repressor; lacI; The lac repressor binds to the lac operator to inhibit transcription in E. coli. This inhibition can be relieved by adding lactose or isopropyl-β-D-thiogalactopyranoside (IPTG).
  10170..10191   +  protein_bind   CAP binding site: CAP binding activates transcription in the presence of cAMP. E. coli catabolite activator protein
  10206..10236   +  promoter       lac promoter: promoter for the E. coli lac operon
  10244..10260   +  protein_bind   lac operator: The lac repressor binds to the lac operator to inhibit transcription in E. coli. This inhibition can be relieved by adding lactose or isopropyl-β-D-thiogalactopyranoside (IPTG). lac repressor encoded by lacI
