[The description below was written by a language model from this plasmid's Addgene catalogue record and pLannotate feature annotations shown in this document.]
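Description:
L4682 (miniprep designation pPD133.82) is a Caenorhabditis elegans expression vector from the 1999 Fire Lab vector kit, catalogued as an empty backbone of roughly 10.3 kb. The parent backbone is not recorded, but the annotated features indicate a pUC/pBR322-type plasmid. It has a high-copy ColE1/pMB1 origin and a β-lactamase gene with its own promoter for ampicillin selection in E. coli. It also carries remnants of bom, rop, lacI and the lac promoter/operator region, along with a fragment of the pUC multiple cloning site.

The payload is described mainly by the depositor's module list. It begins with myo-3 upstream sequence (myo3-2341, myo3Tsa), which in C. elegans is generally used to drive expression in body wall muscle. This promoter region is not picked up by the automated annotation and presumably occupies the unannotated first ~2.4 kb. It is followed by a GFP coding region split by synthetic introns (IVS modules), which are included in Fire vectors to improve expression in worms. The GFP carries Y66W, N146I, M153T and V163A, a substitution set characteristic of cyan-shifted variants, so the "vsfGFP-9" label in the feature table is only a nearest-match call. GFP is followed by an intron-interrupted lacZ, which explains why the annotation reports β-galactosidase as several fragments plus one long segment. The arrangement points to a GFP–lacZ fusion reporter. The depositor's list is truncated, so downstream elements such as the 3' UTR are not stated, and small hits such as trpS and aex-5 are probably incidental matches. The vector is suited to muscle-specific reporter expression, either as a transformation marker or as a scaffold for restriction cloning of other sequences.
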