Addgene plasmid #1671: L4682
Purpose: (Empty Backbone)
Depositing lab: Andrew Fire. Depositing organization: Carnegie Institution for Science.
Backbone
  Vector backbone: Unknown
  Backbone size (bp): 10287
  Vector type: Worm Expression
Growth in bacteria
  Bacterial resistance: Ampicillin, 100 μg/mL
  Growth temperature: 37°C
  Growth strain: DH5alpha
  Copy number: Unknown
Gene/Insert
  Gene/Insert name: None
  Tag / fusion protein: myo3-2341, myo3Tsa, gfpN, IVSR, gfpY66W, IVSS, gfpN146I, gfpM153T, gfpV163A, IVST, gfpC, lacZN, IVSB, IVSD, IVSE, IVSF, ...
  Cloning method: Restriction Enzyme
Terms and licenses: Academic/Nonprofit Terms; Industry Terms: Not Available to Industry
Depositor comments: See Fire Lab Vector Kit Documentation 1999. Fire Lab Miniprep Number pPD133.82, Ligation number L4682.
How to cite: L4682 was a gift from Andrew Fire (Addgene plasmid # 1671 ; http://n2t.net/addgene:1671 ; RRID:Addgene_1671)
