>Addgene plasmid #1671 | L4682 | addgene partial sequence | sequence record 16803 | 1671_m13reverse
GGGCGCGGNCGGCTATATAAGTTCTTGAATAAAATAATTTTCCCGACAAAACATGAGTATTTCTTTCGAA
AATAAAAGTGCAGGCTAATTAGAGATTATTCTGTAATTAACTGCATAATTTGTCACGTGCCATAGTTTTA
CATTCCACTACGTCATAGTTCTTAAAATACTAATCTCCTGAAAATAGAAGTAGGTGAAGAAAGTTTAATT
ATCAGTTCTAAAATGACAATTGATCTTTGGAATATGTTCTGAAACTACCGATCATTGAACAGATGCTATT
TGAATGATATAGAATTGTATATTTGCAATTTCTGAAACGCGTTCTTAAAGGCACACAGATTAATTCAAAA
GGGTCTGGCCGCAAAAAGGTTTATGGTGGCCGATTTTGAGTTTTGTGTGTGATTGCTTTTTCACAATCAG
TGTTTTCAGGATTATGTGATGAACTAGATCTTCAAGTTTCGTTACATTTCATATGTTTTCGGAACTCACG
AAGTACATATTGGGTATTGTGCTCAAAAAATTCAGCAATCAGCTTCGCTCCGCTGACTTTAGAACCCAAA
AAAATAGTATGGCCAAACTGACTGTGTTACGATCATTTCAATTTTTCAATACATATTTAAGATTTCTAAG
AGTAAGAAGGTCAAAAACTGTTCTGGAATACATATATATTTTTCAGGTTACAATTAGTCAAAAAGTGCAC
TGAAATATACGTTTTAATTTCACGAATAACCCAATTAGTTCAATGTATTTTTGGTCAACCAACGTTAAAG
TTTGGCTTCCAACCAATTATCATTTCTGATCAACCACAATGTTTTTTCTTTATCTGCAAGTTAATTTTTT
ATTTTTATCCAGATGTTTGGCATATTTTTCAATTCTTCACTAGCGCCCACTTCTTGCACTTCCGGCGCCC
TGAATCTAATGCATCTGTTGCAAGAATTGAAAGACCAATCNACACATTGTTTTCTTCNCGAGATACTGAA
GAAATGAATAAAAACCGAGAAAAGAGCCTGTGATNAGTGACACTGTTGCTAACAGANACNTAGCTGGACT
GGTACGNGANGGCACGTANGGTCACAAATGATGCGAGGGGGNGCAACNGCCAGNCGGAAATTGAAACNGA
ACCAGACNNAAATGGGTTGANGNCNTTATTNNAAAAAAATGNCNAAAATACCNTTGGAAAANTNTTTCNG
CCCNTAAATTTCNCCCCCNTNTNTTATTTACNGGTAAGAACNCCGGGCCCCNGAANTNAA
